Addgene plasmid #103690: LSB-hsa-miR-630
Purpose: Used to sense miRNA activity using fluorescence based tools. hsa-miR-630 target in 3' UTR of of mKate. miRNA activity can be measured by the repression of mKate2 relative to EBFP2 fluorescent proteins . Plasmid is inherently unstable; please see Depositor Comments
Depositing lab: Ron Weiss. Depositing organization: Massachusetts Institute of Technology. Publication: A mixed antagonistic/synergistic miRNA repression model enables accurate predictions of multi-input miRNA sensor activity. Gam JJ, Babb J, Weiss R. Nat Commun. 2018 Jun 22;9(1):2430. doi: 10.1038/s41467-018-04575-0. PubMed 29934631.
Backbone
  Vector backbone: Low Sensor Backbone (LSB)
  Vector type: Mammalian Expression, Synthetic Biology
Growth in bacteria
  Bacterial resistance: Ampicillin and Kanamycin, 100 & 50 μg/mL
  Growth temperature: 30°C
  Growth strain: NEB Stable
  Copy number: High Copy
Gene/Insert
  Gene/Insert name: hsa-miR-630 target
  Species: H. sapiens (human)
  Entrez Gene: MIR630 (a.k.a. MIRN630, hsa-mir-630)
  Promoter: EF-1a
  Cloning method: Gibson Cloning
Terms and licenses: Academic/Nonprofit Terms; Industry Terms: Not Available to Industry
Depositor comments: Please note that this plasmid is inherently unstable due to a repeating poly A element. We recommend performing a diagnostic digest on multiple colonies upon receipt. The depositors would like to note the presence of several discrepancies between the depositor sequence and physical plasmid sequence. In particular, the sequences upstream and downstream of the puromycin coding region have 10 bp insertions which do not affect the ability to perform puromycin selection. The sequences for those regions within the physical plasmids are as follows: Upstream of Puro: GAATTCGACCGCCTGTCTCAAGGTGCCACC; Downstream of Puro: GCTTTGAGACTACGCGTGAATTCACTCCTC. Please contact if you are interested in this plasmid prior to placing an order.
How to cite: LSB-hsa-miR-630 was a gift from Ron Weiss (Addgene plasmid # 103690 ; http://n2t.net/addgene:103690 ; RRID:Addgene_103690)
