[The description below was written by a language model from this plasmid's Addgene catalogue record and pLannotate feature annotations shown in this document.]
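Description:
LSB-hsa-miR-630 is a mammalian expression plasmid from a synthetic-biology series of fluorescent microRNA sensors, built on the "Low Sensor Backbone" (LSB). It replicates in E. coli from a high-copy ColE1/pUC-type origin and carries both β-lactamase (AmpR) and an aminoglycoside phosphotransferase (KanR), so it is selected with ampicillin and kanamycin together. The annotated depositor sequence is about 11 kb.

The payload consists of two parallel transcription units, each driven by the human EF-1α core promoter with its intron A and terminated by a rabbit β-globin polyadenylation region. One unit expresses the red fluorescent protein mKate2 and, according to the record, carries a target site for human miR-630 in its 3′ UTR. The target itself is not annotated as a feature, but would lie in the unannotated stretch between the mKate2 coding sequence and its poly(A) signal. The second unit expresses the blue protein EBFP2 without a target and serves as an internal reference. When miR-630 is active in a transfected cell, mKate2 output is repressed while EBFP2 is not, so the mKate2-to-EBFP2 ratio reports miRNA activity normalised for plasmid dose. Gateway attB4, attB1 and attB2 scars flanking the promoters and reporters reflect how the units were assembled, although the target insert is listed as added by Gibson cloning.

A puromycin N-acetyltransferase gene followed by a third β-globin poly(A) is also present for selecting mammalian cells, though no dedicated mammalian promoter is annotated upstream of it. The depositor warns that the repeated poly(A) elements make the plasmid inherently unstable. The physical plasmid also differs slightly from the deposited sequence, with short insertions flanking the puromycin gene that do not impair selection.
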