Features (pLannotate 1.2.2; 28 found; start..end, strand, type, name):
     87..675     -  rep_origin     ori: high-copy-number ColE1/pMB1/pBR322/pUC origin of replication
    846..1706    -  CDS            AmpR: β-lactamase; bla; confers resistance to ampicillin, carbenicillin, and related antibiotics
   1707..1778    -  promoter       AmpR promoter: bla
   1857..2456    +  CDS            PuroR: puromycin N-acetyltransferase; pac from Streptomyces alboniger; confers resistance to puromycin
   2461..2541    +  CDS            HBB (fragment): HBB_PONPY - Experimental evidence at transcript level: Swiss-Prot protein existence level 2. Involved in oxygen transport from the lung to the various peripheral tissues. From Pongo pygmaeus (Bornean orangutan).
   2612..2667    +  polyA_signal   β-globin poly(A) signal: rabbit β-globin polyadenylation signal (Gil and Proudfoot, 1987)
   3646..3666    +  protein_bind   attB4: mutant version of attB; core recombination site for the Gateway® BP reaction BP Clonase™
   3734..3945    +  promoter       EF-1α core promoter: core promoter for human elongation factor EF-1α
   3946..4884    +  intron         EF-1α intron A: intron upstream of the start codon of human EF-1α
   4911..4931    +  protein_bind   attB1: mutant version of attB; core recombination site for the Gateway® BP reaction BP Clonase™
   4951..5646    +  CDS            mKate2: mKate2 is a basic (constitutively fluorescent) red fluorescent protein published in 2009, derived from Entacmaea quadricolor. It is reported to be a rapidly-maturing monomer with moderate acid sensitivity.
   5666..5690    -  protein_bind   attB2: mutant version of attB; recombination site for the Gateway® BP reaction BP Clonase™
   5834..5908    +  CDS            HBB (fragment): HBB_PONPY - Experimental evidence at transcript level: Swiss-Prot protein existence level 2. Involved in oxygen transport from the lung to the various peripheral tissues. From Pongo pygmaeus (Bornean orangutan).
   5979..6034    +  polyA_signal   β-globin poly(A) signal: rabbit β-globin polyadenylation signal (Gil and Proudfoot, 1987)
   6418..6443    +  misc_feature   SA: splice acceptor site
   7115..7135    +  protein_bind   attB4: mutant version of attB; core recombination site for the Gateway® BP reaction BP Clonase™
   7203..7414    +  promoter       EF-1α core promoter: core promoter for human elongation factor EF-1α
   7415..8353    +  intron         EF-1α intron A: intron upstream of the start codon of human EF-1α
   8380..8400    +  protein_bind   attB1: mutant version of attB; core recombination site for the Gateway® BP reaction BP Clonase™
   8411..9127    +  CDS            EBFP2: EBFP2 is a basic (constitutively fluorescent) blue fluorescent protein published in 2007, derived from Aequorea victoria. It is reported to be a rapidly-maturing monomer with moderate acid sensitivity.
   9135..9159    -  protein_bind   attB2: mutant version of attB; recombination site for the Gateway® BP reaction BP Clonase™
   9163..9243    +  CDS            HBB (fragment): HBB_PONPY - Experimental evidence at transcript level: Swiss-Prot protein existence level 2. Involved in oxygen transport from the lung to the various peripheral tissues. From Pongo pygmaeus (Bornean orangutan).
   9314..9369    +  polyA_signal   β-globin poly(A) signal: rabbit β-globin polyadenylation signal (Gil and Proudfoot, 1987)
   9752..9774    -  protein_bind   lac operator (fragment): The lac repressor binds to the lac operator to inhibit transcription in E. coli. This inhibition can be relieved by adding lactose or isopropyl-β-D-thiogalactopyranoside (IPTG). lac repressor encoded by lacI
   9778..9808    -  promoter       lac promoter: promoter for the E. coli lac operon
   9823..9844    -  protein_bind   CAP binding site: CAP binding activates transcription in the presence of cAMP. E. coli catabolite activator protein
   9857..9896    -  CDS            lacI (fragment): lac repressor; lacI; The lac repressor binds to the lac operator to inhibit transcription in E. coli. This inhibition can be relieved by adding lactose or isopropyl-β-D-thiogalactopyranoside (IPTG).
  10069..10878   +  CDS            KanR: aminoglycoside phosphotransferase; aph(3')-Ia; confers resistance to kanamycin in bacteria or G418 (Geneticin®) in eukaryotes
>Addgene plasmid #103690 | LSB-hsa-miR-630 | depositor full sequence | sequence record 196428 | Full Sequence
AATTGAGGGGATAACGCAGGAAAGAACATGTGAGCAAAAGGCCAGCAAAAGGCCAGGAACCGTAAAAAGG
CCGCGTTGCTGGCGTTTTTCCATAGGCTCCGCCCCCCTGACGAGCATCACAAAAATCGACGCTCAAGTCA
GAGGTGGCGAAACCCGACAGGACTATAAAGATACCAGGCGTTTCCCCCTGGAAGCTCCCTCGTGCGCTCT
CCTGTTCCGACCCTGCCGCTTACCGGATACCTGTCCGCCTTTCTCCCTTCGGGAAGCGTGGCGCTTTCTC
ATAGCTCACGCTGTAGGTATCTCAGTTCGGTGTAGGTCGTTCGCTCCAAGCTGGGCTGTGTGCACGAACC
CCCCGTTCAGCCCGACCGCTGCGCCTTATCCGGTAACTATCGTCTTGAGTCCAACCCGGTAAGACACGAC
TTATCGCCACTGGCAGCAGCCACTGGTAACAGGATTAGCAGAGCGAGGTATGTAGGCGGTGCTACAGAGT
TCTTGAAGTGGTGGCCTAACTACGGCTACACTAGAAGAACAGTATTTGGTATCTGCGCTCTGCTGAAGCC
AGTTACCTTCGGAAAAAGAGTTGGTAGCTCTTGATCCGGCAAACAAACCACCGCTGGTAGCGGTGGTTTT
TTTGTTTGCAAGCAGCAGATTACGCGCAGAAAAAAAGGATCTCAAGAAGATCCTTTGATCTTTTCTACGG
GGTCTGACGCTCAGTGGAACGAAAACTCACGTTAAGGGATTTTGGTCATGAGATTATCAAAAAGGATCTT
CACCTAGATCCTTTTAAATTAAAAATGAAGTTTTAAATCAATCTAAAGTATATATGAGTAAACTTGGTCT
GACAGTTACCAATGCTTAATCAGTGAGGCACCTATCTCAGCGATCTGTCTATTTCGTTCATCCATAGTTG
CCTGACTCCCCGTCGTGTAGATAACTACGATACGGGAGGGCTTACCATCTGGCCCCAGTGCTGCAATGAT
ACCGCGAGAACCACGCTCACCGGCTCCAGATTTATCAGCAATAAACCAGCCAGCCGGAAGGGCCGAGCGC
AGAAGTGGTCCTGCAACTTTATCCGCCTCCATCCAGTCTATTAATTGTTGCCGGGAAGCTAGAGTAAGTA
GTTCGCCAGTTAATAGTTTGCGCAACGTTGTTGCCATTGCTACAGGCATCGTGGTGTCACGCTCGTCGTT
TGGTATGGCTTCATTCAGCTCCGGTTCCCAACGATCAAGGCGAGTTACATGATCCCCCATGTTGTGCAAA
AAAGCGGTTAGCTCCTTCGGTCCTCCGATCGTTGTCAGAAGTAAGTTGGCCGCAGTGTTATCACTCATGG
TTATGGCAGCACTGCATAATTCTCTTACTGTCATGCCATCCGTAAGATGCTTTTCTGTGACTGGTGAGTA
CTCAACCAAGTCATTCTGAGAATAGTGTATGCGGCGACCGAGTTGCTCTTGCCCGGCGTCAATACGGGAT
AATACCGCGCCACATAGCAGAACTTTAAAAGTGCTCATCATTGGAAAACGTTCTTCGGGGCGAAAACTCT
CAAGGATCTTACCGCTGTTGAGATCCAGTTCGATGTAACCCACTCGTGCACCCAACTGATCTTCAGCATC
TTTTACTTTCACCAGCGTTTCTGGGTGAGCAAAAACAGGAAGGCAAAATGCCGCAAAAAAGGGAATAAGG
GCGACACGGAAATGTTGAATACTCATACTCTTCCTTTTTCAATATTATTGAAGCATTTATCAGGGTTATT
GTCTCATGAGCGGATACATATTTGAATGTAGCTCCGAATTTCTCGAGGGCTTGTCGACGACGGCGGTCTC
CGTCGTCAGGATCATGAATTCGACCCGCCTGCCACCATGACCGAGTACAAGCCCACGGTGCGCCTCGCCA
CCCGCGACGACGTCCCCCGGGCCGTACGCACCCTCGCCGCCGCGTTCGCCGACTACCCCGCCACGCGCCA
CACCGTCGACCCGGACCGCCACATCGAGCGGGTCACCGAGCTGCAAGAACTCTTCCTCACGCGCGTCGGG
CTCGACATCGGCAAGGTGTGGGTCGCGGACGACGGCGCCGCGGTGGCGGTCTGGACCACGCCGGAGAGCG
TCGAAGCGGGGGCGGTGTTCGCCGAGATCGGCCCGCGCATGGCCGAGTTGAGCGGTTCCCGGCTGGCCGC
GCAGCAACAGATGGAAGGCCTCCTGGCGCCGCACCGGCCCAAGGAGCCCGCGTGGTTCCTGGCCACCGTC
GGCGTCTCGCCCGACCACCAGGGCAAGGGTCTGGGCAGCGCCGTCGTGCTCCCCGGAGTGGAGGCGGCCG
AGCGCGCCGGGGTGCCCGCCTTCCTGGAGACATCCGCGCCCCGCAACCTCCCCTTCTACGAGCGGCTCGG
CTTCACCGTCACCGCCGACGTCGAGGTGCCCGAAGGACCGCGCACCTGGTGCATGACCCGCAAGCCCGGT
GCCTGATACGCGTGAATTCACTCCTCAGGTGCAGGCTGCCTATCAGAAGGTGGTGGCTGGTGTGGCCAAT
GCCCTGGCTCACAAATACCACTGAGATCTTTTTCCCTCTGCCAAAAATTATGGGGACATCATGAAGCCCC
TTGAGCATCTGACTTCTGGCTAATAAAGGAAATTTATTTTCATTGCAATAGTGTGTTGGAATTTTTTGTG
TCTCTCACTCGGAAGGACATATGGGAGGGCAAATCATTTAAAACATCAGAATGAGTATTTGGTTTAGAGT
TTGGCAACATATGCCCATATGCTGGCTGCCATGAACAAAGGTTGGCTATAAAGAGGTCATCAGTATATGA
AACAGCCCCCTGCTGTCCATTCCTTATTCCATAGAAAAGCCTTGACTTGAGGTTAGATTTTTTTTATATT
TTGTTTTGTGTTATTTTTTTCTTTAACATCCCTAAAATTTTCCTTACATGTTTTACTAGCCAGATTTTTC
CTCCTCTCCTGACTACTCCCAGTCATAGCTGTCCCTCTTCTCTTATGGAGATCCCTCGACCTGCAGCCCA
AGCTTGAATTCTCTAGAATTACCCTGTTATCCCTATGCTTGGTTTACCGAGCTCTTATTGGTTTTCAAAC
TTCATTGACTGTGCCCAACGCGCCTGGGAGCTCACGGGGACAGCCCCCCCCCAAAGCCCCCAGGGATGTA
ATTACGTCCCTCCCCCGCTAGGGGGCAGCAGCGAGCCGCCCGGGGCTCCGCTCCGGTCCGGCGCTCCCCC
CGCATCCCCGAGCCGGCAGCGTGCGGGGACAGCCCGGGCACGGGGAAGGTGGCACGGGATCGCTTTCCTC
TGAACGCTTCTCGCTGCTCTTTGAGCCTGCAGACACCTGGGGGGATACGGGGAAAAAGCTAGGCTGAAAG
ACCGGTTCTTAGAATGACACGCGCCTGGGAGCTCACGGGGACAGCCCCCCCCCAAAGCCCCCAGGGATGT
AATTACGTCCCTCCCCCGCTAGGGGGCAGCAGCGAGCCGCCCGGGGCTCCGCTCCGGTCCGGCGCTCCCC
CCGCATCCCCGAGCCGGCAGCGTGCGGGGACAGCCCGGGCACGGGGAAGGTGGCACGGGATCGCTTTCCT
CTGAACGCTTCTCGCTGCTCTTTGAGCCTGCAGACACCTGGGGGGATACGGGGAAAAAGCTAACTTCTGA
GACGACAACTTTGTATAGAAAAGTTGGCTCCGAATTCGCCCTTGACAGCAGAGATCCAGTTTGGTTAATT
AATTGGCTCCGGTGCCCGTCAGTGGGCAGAGCGCACATCGCCCACAGTCCCCGAGAAGTTGTGGGGAGGG
GTCGGCAATTGAACCGGTGCCTAGAGAAGGTGGCGCGGGGTAAACTGGGAAAGTGATGTCGTGTACTGGC
TCCGCCTTTTTCCCGAGGGTGGGGGAGAACCGTATATAAGTGCAGTAGTCGCCGTGAACGTTCTTTTTCG
CAACGGGTTTGCCGCCAGAACACAGGTAAGTGCCGTGTGTGGTTCCCGCGGGCCTGGCCTCTTTACGGGT
TATGGCCCTTGCGTGCCTTGAATTACTTCCACCTGGCTGCAGTACGTGATTCTTGATCCCGAGCTTCGGG
TTGGAAGTGGGTGGGAGAGTTCGAGGCCTTGCGCTTAAGGAGCCCCTTCGCCTCGTGCTTGAGTTGAGGC
CTGGCCTGGGCGCTGGGGCCGCCGCGTGCGAATCTGGTGGCACCTTCGCGCCTGTCTCGCTGCTTTCGAT
AAGTCTCTAGCCATTTAAAATTTTTGATGACCTGCTGCGACGCTTTTTTTCTGGCAAGATAGTCTTGTAA
ATGCGGGCCAAGATCTGCACACTGGTATTTCGGTTTTTGGGGCCGCGGGCGGCGACGGGGCCCGTGCGTC
CCAGCGCACATGTTCGGCGAGGCGGGGCCTGCGAGCGCGGCCACCGAGAATCGGACGGGGGTAGTCTCAA
GCTGGCCGGCCTGCTCTGGTGCCTGGCCTCGCGCCGCCGTGTATCGCCCCGCCCTGGGCGGCAAGGCTGG
CCCGGTCGGCACCAGTTGCGTGAGCGGAAAGATGGCCGCTTCCCGGCCCTGCTGCAGGGAGCTCAAAATG
GAGGACGCGGCGCTCGGGAGAGCGGGCGGGTGAGTCACCCACACAAAGGAAAAGGGCCTTTCCGTCCTCA
GCCGTCGCTTCATGTGACTCCACGGAGTACCGGGCGCCGTCCAGGCACCTCGATTAGTTCTCGAGCTTTT
GGAGTACGTCGTCTTTAGGTTGGGGGGAGGGGTTTTATGCGATGGAGTTTCCCCACACTGAGTGGGTGGA
GACTGAAGTTAGGCCAGCTTGGCACTTGATGTAATTCTCCTTGGAATTTGCCCTTTTTGAGTTTGGATCT
TGGTTCATTCTCAAGCCTCAGACAGTGGTTCAAAGTTTTTTTCTTCCATTTCAGGTGTCGTGAGAAGGGC
GAATTCGACCCAAGTTTGTACAAAAAAGCAGGCTGGATCCAGGTGCCACCATGGTGAGCGAGCTGATTAA
GGAGAACATGCACATGAAGCTGTACATGGAGGGCACCGTGAACAACCACCACTTCAAGTGCACATCCGAG
GGCGAAGGCAAGCCCTACGAGGGCACCCAGACCATGAGAATCAAGGCGGTCGAGGGCGGCCCTCTCCCCT
TCGCCTTCGACATCCTGGCTACCAGCTTCATGTACGGCAGCAAAACCTTCATCAACCACACCCAGGGCAT
CCCCGACTTCTTTAAGCAGTCCTTCCCCGAGGGCTTCACATGGGAGAGAGTCACCACATACGAAGATGGG
GGCGTGCTGACCGCTACCCAGGACACCAGCCTCCAGGACGGCTGCCTCATCTACAACGTCAAGATCAGAG
GGGTGAACTTCCCATCCAACGGCCCTGTGATGCAGAAGAAAACACTCGGCTGGGAGGCCTCCACCGAGAC
ACTGTACCCCGCTGACGGCGGCCTGGAAGGCAGAGCCGACATGGCCCTGAAGCTCGTGGGCGGGGGCCAC
CTGATCTGCAACCTTAAGACCACATACAGATCCAAGAAACCCGCTAAGAACCTCAAGATGCCCGGCGTCT
ACTATGTGGACAGGAGACTGGAAAGAATCAAGGAGGCCGACAAAGAGACATACGTCGAGCAGCACGAGGT
GGCTGTGGCCAGATACTGCGACCTCCCTAGCAAACTGGGGCACAAACTTAATTGAGAATTCTACCACCCA
GCTTTCTTGTACAAAGTGGTACGTCTCAAGACCAGAGGTCTCTGCTTGAGTTCAGACCTTCCCTGGTACA
GAATACTACCTTCCCTGGTACAGAATACTACCTTCCCTGGTACAGAATACTACCTTCCCTGGTACAGAAT
ACTCAACCAGAAGAGACCTGTGCTTCACTCCTCAGGTGCAGGCTGCCTATCAGAAGGTGGTGGCTGGTGT
GGCCAATGCCCTGGCTCACAAATACCACTGAGATCTTTTTCCCTCTGCCAAAAATTATGGGGACATCATG
AAGCCCCTTGAGCATCTGACTTCTGGCTAATAAAGGAAATTTATTTTCATTGCAATAGTGTGTTGGAATT
TTTTGTGTCTCTCACTCGGAAGGACATATGGGAGGGCAAATCATTTAAAACATCAGAATGAGTATTTGGT
TTAGAGTTTGGCAACATATGCCCATATGCTGGCTGCCATGAACAAAGGTTGGCTATAAAGAGGTCATCAG
TATATGAAACAGCCCCCTGCTGTCCATTCCTTATTCCATAGAAAAGCCTTGACTTGAGGTTAGATTTTTT
TTATATTTTGTTTTGTGTTATTTTTTTCTTTAACATCCCTAAAATTTTCCTTACATGTTTTACTAGCCAG
ATTTTTCCTCCTCTCCTGACTACTCCCAGTCATAGCTGTCCCTCTTCTCTTATGGAGATCCCGAGCGGTG
CGTTTTTATGCTTGTAGTATTGTATAATGTTTTTAAGATCCAAGCTTCTGACCTCTTCTCTTCCTCCCAC
AGGGCCTCGAGACAATTGCATCGATGGTACCAGTGAAAGTCTGCAATGAATTCGAGTTGGCGCGCCTGTC
ATTCTAAATCTCTCTTTCAGCCTAAAGCTTTTTCCCCGTATCCCCCCAGGTGTCTGCAGGCTCAAAGAGC
AGCGAGAAGCGTTCAGAGGAAAGCGATCCCGTGCCACCTTCCCCGTGCCCGGGCTGTCCCCGCACGCTGC
CGGCTCGGGGATGCGGGGGGAGCGCCGGACCGGAGCGGAGCCCCGGGCGGCTCGCTGCTGCCCCCTAGCG
GGGGAGGGACGTAATTACATCCCTGGGGGCTTTGGGAGGGGGCTGTCCCCGTGAGCTCCCAGGCGCGCCT
GTCATTCTAAATCTCTCTTTCAGCCTAAAGCTTTTTCCCCGTATCCCCCCAGGTGTCTGCAGGCTCAAAG
AGCAGCGAGAAGCGTTCAGAGGAAAGCGATCCCGTGCCACCTTCCCCGTGCCCGGGCTGTCCCCGCACGC
TGCCGGCTCGGGGATGCGGGGGGAGCGCCGGACCGGAGCGGAGCCCCGGGCGGCTCGCTGCTGCCCCCTA
GCGGGGGAGGGACGTAATTACATCCCTGGGGGCTTTGGGGGGGGGCTGTCCCCGTGAGCTCCCAGGCGCG
CCAACTCGGTACCGTATCGATGTCGACGTTAACGCTAGTGATATCAACTTTGTATAGAAAAGTTGGCTCC
GAATTCGCCCTTGACAGCAGAGATCCAGTTTGGTTAATTAATTGGCTCCGGTGCCCGTCAGTGGGCAGAG
CGCACATCGCCCACAGTCCCCGAGAAGTTGTGGGGAGGGGTCGGCAATTGAACCGGTGCCTAGAGAAGGT
GGCGCGGGGTAAACTGGGAAAGTGATGTCGTGTACTGGCTCCGCCTTTTTCCCGAGGGTGGGGGAGAACC
GTATATAAGTGCAGTAGTCGCCGTGAACGTTCTTTTTCGCAACGGGTTTGCCGCCAGAACACAGGTAAGT
GCCGTGTGTGGTTCCCGCGGGCCTGGCCTCTTTACGGGTTATGGCCCTTGCGTGCCTTGAATTACTTCCA
CCTGGCTGCAGTACGTGATTCTTGATCCCGAGCTTCGGGTTGGAAGTGGGTGGGAGAGTTCGAGGCCTTG
CGCTTAAGGAGCCCCTTCGCCTCGTGCTTGAGTTGAGGCCTGGCCTGGGCGCTGGGGCCGCCGCGTGCGA
ATCTGGTGGCACCTTCGCGCCTGTCTCGCTGCTTTCGATAAGTCTCTAGCCATTTAAAATTTTTGATGAC
CTGCTGCGACGCTTTTTTTCTGGCAAGATAGTCTTGTAAATGCGGGCCAAGATCTGCACACTGGTATTTC
GGTTTTTGGGGCCGCGGGCGGCGACGGGGCCCGTGCGTCCCAGCGCACATGTTCGGCGAGGCGGGGCCTG
CGAGCGCGGCCACCGAGAATCGGACGGGGGTAGTCTCAAGCTGGCCGGCCTGCTCTGGTGCCTGGCCTCG
CGCCGCCGTGTATCGCCCCGCCCTGGGCGGCAAGGCTGGCCCGGTCGGCACCAGTTGCGTGAGCGGAAAG
ATGGCCGCTTCCCGGCCCTGCTGCAGGGAGCTCAAAATGGAGGACGCGGCGCTCGGGAGAGCGGGCGGGT
GAGTCACCCACACAAAGGAAAAGGGCCTTTCCGTCCTCAGCCGTCGCTTCATGTGACTCCACGGAGTACC
GGGCGCCGTCCAGGCACCTCGATTAGTTCTCGAGCTTTTGGAGTACGTCGTCTTTAGGTTGGGGGGAGGG
GTTTTATGCGATGGAGTTTCCCCACACTGAGTGGGTGGAGACTGAAGTTAGGCCAGCTTGGCACTTGATG
TAATTCTCCTTGGAATTTGCCCTTTTTGAGTTTGGATCTTGGTTCATTCTCAAGCCTCAGACAGTGGTTC
AAAGTTTTTTTCTTCCATTTCAGGTGTCGTGAGAAGGGCGAATTCGACCCAAGTTTGTACAAAAAAGCAG
GCTCGCCACCATGGTGAGCAAGGGCGAGGAGCTGTTCACCGGGGTGGTGCCCATCCTGGTCGAGCTGGAC
GGCGACGTAAACGGCCACAAGTTCAGCGTGAGGGGCGAGGGCGAGGGCGATGCCACCAACGGCAAGCTGA
CCCTGAAGTTCATCTGCACCACCGGCAAGCTGCCCGTGCCCTGGCCCACCCTCGTGACCACCCTGAGCCA
CGGCGTGCAGTGCTTCGCCCGCTACCCCGACCACATGAAGCAGCACGACTTCTTCAAGTCCGCCATGCCC
GAAGGCTACGTCCAGGAGCGCACCATCTTCTTCAAGGACGACGGCACCTACAAGACCCGCGCCGAGGTGA
AGTTCGAGGGCGACACCCTAGTGAACCGCATCGAGCTGAAGGGCGTCGACTTCAAGGAGGACGGCAACAT
CCTGGGGCACAAGCTGGAGTACAACTTCAACAGCCACAACATCTATATCATGGCCGTCAAGCAGAAGAAC
GGCATCAAGGTGAACTTCAAGATCCGCCACAACGTGGAGGACGGCAGCGTGCAGCTCGCCGACCACTACC
AGCAGAACACCCCCATCGGCGACGGCCCCGTGCTGCTGCCCGACAGCCACTACCTGAGCACCCAGTCCGT
GCTGAGCAAAGACCCCAACGAGAAGCGCGATCACATGGTCCTGCTGGAGTTCCGCACCGCCGCCGGGATC
ACTCTCGGCATGGACGAGCTGTACAAGTAATACCACCCAGCTTTCTTGTACAAAGTGGTACGCGTGAATT
CACTCCTCAGGTGCAGGCTGCCTATCAGAAGGTGGTGGCTGGTGTGGCCAATGCCCTGGCTCACAAATAC
CACTGAGATCTTTTTCCCTCTGCCAAAAATTATGGGGACATCATGAAGCCCCTTGAGCATCTGACTTCTG
GCTAATAAAGGAAATTTATTTTCATTGCAATAGTGTGTTGGAATTTTTTGTGTCTCTCACTCGGAAGGAC
ATATGGGAGGGCAAATCATTTAAAACATCAGAATGAGTATTTGGTTTAGAGTTTGGCAACATATGCCCAT
ATGCTGGCTGCCATGAACAAAGGTTGGCTATAAAGAGGTCATCAGTATATGAAACAGCCCCCTGCTGTCC
ATTCCTTATTCCATAGAAAAGCCTTGACTTGAGGTTAGATTTTTTTTATATTTTGTTTTGTGTTATTTTT
TTCTTTAACATCCCTAAAATTTTCCTTACATGTTTTACTAGCCAGATTTTTCCTCCTCTCCTGACTACTC
CCAGTCATAGCTGTCCCTCTTCTCTTATGGAGATCCCTCGACCTGCAGCCCAAGCTTGGCGTAATCATGG
TCATAGCTGTTTCCTGTGTGAAATTGTTATCCGCTCACAATTCCACACAACATACGAGCCGGAAGCATAA
AGTGTAAAGCCTGGGGTGCCTAATGAGTGAGCTAACTCACATTAATTGCGTTGCGCTCACTGCCCGCTTT
CCAGTCGGGAAACCTGTCGTGCCAGCGGATCGACAGTACTAAGCTTGGTCTAATACCCAATCTCTCGTCT
TATCCAGATGTTTTATACGCCTCTGGCCCGTGTCTCAAAATCTCTGATGTTACATTGCACAAGATAAAAT
AATATCATCATGAACAATAAAACTGTCTGCTTACATAAACAGTAATACAAGGGGTGTTATGAGCCATATT
CAACGGGAAACGTCGAGGCCGCGATTAAATTCCAACATGGATGCTGATTTATATGGGTATAAATGGGCTC
GCGATAATGTCGGGCAATCAGGTGCGACAATCTATCGCTTGTATGGGAAGCCCGATGCGCCAGAGTTGTT
TCTGAAACATGGCAAAGGTAGCGTTGCCAATGATGTTACAGATGAGATGGTCAGACTAAACTGGCTGACG
GAATTTATGCCTCTTCCGACCATCAAGCATTTTATCCGTACTCCTGATGATGCATGGTTACTCACCACTG
CGATCCCCGGAAAAACAGCATTCCAGGTATTAGAAGAATATCCTGATTCAGGTGAAAATATTGTTGATGC
GCTGGCAGTGTTCCTGCGCCGGTTGCATTCGATTCCTGTTTGTAATTGTCCTTTTAACAGCGATCGCGTA
TTTCGTCTCGCTCAGGCGCAATCACGAATGAATAACGGTTTGGTTGATGCGAGTGATTTTGATGACGAGC
GTAATGGCTGGCCTGTTGAACAAGTCTGGAAAGAAATGCATAAACTTTTGCCATTCTCACCGGATTCAGT
CGTCACTCATGGTGATTTCTCACTTGATAACCTTATTTTTGACGAGGGGAAATTAATAGGTTGTATTGAT
GTTGGACGAGTCGGAATCGCAGACCGATACCAGGATCTTGCCATCCTATGGAACTGCCTCGGTGAGTTTT
CTCCTTCATTACAGAAACGGCTTTTTCAAAAATATGGTATTGATAATCCTGATATGAATAAATTGCAGTT
TCATTTGATGCTCGATGAGTTTTTCTAATCAGAATTGGTTAATTGGTTGTAACACTGGCAGAGCATTACG
CTGACTTGACGGGACGGCGCAAGCTCATGACCAAAATCCCTTAACGTGAGTTACGCGTCGTTCCACTGAG
CGTCAGAGGTATCACTAGTATTACAGAGGTAAGTTATAACAGTCGCCTAACCC
