>Addgene plasmid #103690 | LSB-hsa-miR-630 | depositor partial sequence | sequence record 196429 | hsa-miR-630 target
ACCTTCCCTGGTACAGAATACT
