>Addgene plasmid #103690 | LSB-hsa-miR-630 | addgene partial sequence | sequence record 268953 | mKate2-F 5'-ACCCGCTAAGAACCTCAAGA-3'
AGGAGGCCGACAAAGAGACATACGTCGAGCAGCACGAGGTGGCTGTGGCCAGATACTGCGACCTCCCTAG
CAAACTGGGGCACAAACTTAATTGAGAATTCTACCACCCAGCTTTCTTGTACAAAGTGGTACGTCTCAAG
ACCAGAGGTCTCTGCTTGAGTTCAGACCTTCCCTGGTACAGAATACTACCTTCCCTGGTACAGAATACTA
CCTTCCCTGGTACAGAATACTACCTTCCCTGGTACAGAATACTCAACCAGAAGAGACCTGTGCTTCACTC
CTCAGGTGCAGGCTGCCTATCAGAAGGTGGTGGCTGGTGTGGCCAATGCCCTGGCTCACAAATACCACTG
AGATCTTTTTCCCTCTGCCAAAAATTATGGGGACATCATGAAGCCCCTTGAGCATCTGACTTCTGGCTAA
TAAAGGAAATTTATTTTCATTGCAATAGTGTGTTGGAATTTTTTGTGTCTCTCACTCGGAAGGACATATG
GGAGGGCAAATCATTTAAAACATCAGAATGAGTATTTGGTTTAGAGTTTGGCAACATATGCCCATATGCT
GGCTGCCATGAACAAAGGTTGGCTATAAAGAGGTCATCAGTATATGAAACAGCCCCCTGCTGTCCATTCC
TTATTCCATAGAAAAGCCTTGACTTGAGGTTAGATTTTTTTTATATTTTGTTTTGTGTTATTTTTTTCTT
TAACATCCCTAAAATTTTCCTTACATGTTTTACTAGCCAGATTTTTCCTCCTCTCCTGACTACTCCCAGT
CATAGCTGTCCCTCTTCTCTTATGGAGATCCCGAGCGGTGCGTTTT
